Addgene plasmid #64805: JW616
Purpose: CUC2 expression in yeast
Depositing lab: Detlef Weigel. Depositing organization: Max Planck Institute for Developmental Biology. Publication: Temporal control of leaf complexity by miRNA-regulated licensing of protein complexes. Rubio-Somoza I, Zhou CM, Confraria A, Martinho C, von Born P, Baena-Gonzalez E, Wang JW, Weigel D. Curr Biol. 2014 Nov 17;24(22):2714-9. doi: 10.1016/j.cub.2014.09.058. Epub 2014 Nov 6. PubMed 25448000.
Backbone
  Vector backbone: pGADT7
Growth in bacteria
  Bacterial resistance: Ampicillin, 100 μg/mL
  Growth temperature: 37°C
  Growth strain: DH5alpha
  Copy number: Unknown
Gene/Insert
  Gene/Insert name: CUC2
  Species: A. thaliana (mustard weed)
  Entrez Gene: CUC2 (a.k.a. AT5G53950, ANAC098, ATCUC2, Arabidopsis NAC domain containing protein 98, CUP-SHAPED COTYLEDON 2, K19P17.12, K19P17_12)
  Tag / fusion protein: SV40 NLS (N terminal on backbone); GAL4 Activation Domain (N terminal on backbone); HA (N terminal on backbone)
Terms and licenses: Academic/Nonprofit Terms; Industry Terms: Not Available to Industry
How to cite: JW616 was a gift from Detlef Weigel (Addgene plasmid # 64805 ; http://n2t.net/addgene:64805 ; RRID:Addgene_64805)
