[The description below was written by a language model from this plasmid's Addgene catalogue record and pLannotate feature annotations shown in this document.]
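Description:
JW616 is a yeast two-hybrid "prey" plasmid built on the pGADT7 backbone and carrying the Arabidopsis thaliana gene CUC2 (CUP-SHAPED COTYLEDON 2, also called NAC098), a NAC-domain transcription factor involved in shoot meristem formation, organ separation and leaf margin serration. It is an E. coli/yeast shuttle vector of about 9.1 kb. In bacteria it replicates from a high-copy ColE1/pUC-type origin and is selected with ampicillin through the β-lactamase gene. In Saccharomyces cerevisiae it is maintained episomally by the 2μ origin and selected by leucine prototrophy through the LEU2 marker under its own promoter.

The expression cassette is driven by the constitutive yeast ADH1 promoter and closed by the ADH1 terminator. It encodes an N-terminal SV40 nuclear localization signal, followed by the GAL4 activation domain, an HA epitope tag and the CUC2 coding sequence, so that CUC2 is produced as a nuclear-targeted activation-domain fusion detectable with anti-HA antibodies. A T7 promoter sits between the activation domain and the HA tag; this placement typically allows in vitro transcription and translation of the HA-tagged insert without the GAL4 portion. The annotation also picks up backbone remnants, including lac promoter/operator elements, lacI, rop and bom fragments, and two closely spaced loxP sites, for which the record assigns no function in this construct.

The stated purpose is CUC2 expression in yeast. Given the backbone, the plasmid is suited to testing interactions between CUC2 and partners fused to a GAL4 DNA-binding domain, in keeping with the associated study of miRNA-regulated protein complexes controlling leaf complexity.
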