Features (pLannotate 1.2.2; 25 found; start..end, strand, type, name):
     68..406     +  CDS            YO085_YEAST: Protein predicted: Swiss-Prot protein existence level 4. From Saccharomyces cerevisiae (strain ATCC 204508 / S288c) (Baker's yeast).
    771..1476    +  promoter       ADH1 promoter: S. cerevisiae ADH1; promoter for alcohol dehydrogenase 1
   1522..1541    +  CDS            SV40 NLS (fragment): nuclear localization signal of SV40 (simian virus 40) large T antigen
   1558..1899    +  CDS            GAL4 activation domain: activation domain of the GAL4 transcriptional activator; Saccharomyces cerevisiae GAL4 (truncated)
   1905..1923    +  promoter       T7 promoter: promoter for bacteriophage T7 RNA polymerase
   1942..1968    +  CDS            HA: HA (human influenza hemagglutinin) epitope tag
   1996..3120    +  CDS            NAC098 (sequence withheld): NAC98_ARATH - Also known as CUC2. Experimental evidence at protein level: Swiss-Prot protein existence level 1. Transcription activator of STM and KNAT6. Involved in molecular mechanisms regulating shoot apical meristem (SAM) formation during embryogenesis and organ separation. Required for the fusion of septa of gynoecia along the length of the ovaries. Activates the shoot formation in callus in a STM-dependent manner. Controls leaf margin development and required for leaf serration. Involved in axillary meristem initiation and separation of the meristem from the main stem. Regulates the phyl
   3377..3511    +  CDS            ADH1 (fragment): ADH1_YEAST - Also known as ADC1. Experimental evidence at protein level: Swiss-Prot protein existence level 1. This isozyme preferentially catalyzes the conversion of primary unbranched alcohols to their corresponding aldehydes. Also shows activity toward secondary alcohols. From Saccharomyces cerevisiae (strain ATCC 204508 / S288c) (Baker's yeast).
   3515..3702    +  terminator     ADH1 terminator: S. cerevisiae ADH1; transcription terminator for the S. cerevisiae alcohol dehydrogenase 1 (ADH1) gene
   3819..4913    -  CDS            LEU2: 3-isopropylmalate dehydrogenase, required for leucine biosynthesis; S. cerevisiae LEU2; yeast auxotrophic marker
   4914..5319    -  promoter       LEU2 promoter: S. cerevisiae LEU2
   5385..5401    -  protein_bind   lac operator: The lac repressor binds to the lac operator to inhibit transcription in E. coli. This inhibition can be relieved by adding lactose or isopropyl-β-D-thiogalactopyranoside (IPTG). lac repressor encoded by lacI
   5409..5439    -  promoter       lac promoter: promoter for the E. coli lac operon
   5454..5475    -  protein_bind   CAP binding site: CAP binding activates transcription in the presence of cAMP. E. coli catabolite activator protein
   5488..5529    -  CDS            lacI (fragment): lac repressor; lacI; The lac repressor binds to the lac operator to inhibit transcription in E. coli. This inhibition can be relieved by adding lactose or isopropyl-β-D-thiogalactopyranoside (IPTG).
   5530..5563    -  protein_bind   loxP: Cre-mediated recombination occurs in the 8-bp core sequence (GCATACAT). Cre recombinase
   5641..5674    -  protein_bind   loxP: Cre-mediated recombination occurs in the 8-bp core sequence (GCATACAT). Cre recombinase
   5675..5731    -  CDS            lacI (fragment): lac repressor; lacI; The lac repressor binds to the lac operator to inhibit transcription in E. coli. This inhibition can be relieved by adding lactose or isopropyl-β-D-thiogalactopyranoside (IPTG).
   5914..6502    -  rep_origin     ori: high-copy-number ColE1/pMB1/pBR322/pUC origin of replication
   6673..7533    -  CDS            AmpR: β-lactamase; bla; confers resistance to ampicillin, carbenicillin, and related antibiotics
   7534..7638    -  promoter       AmpR promoter: bla
   7733..7768    +  CDS            rop (fragment): Rop protein, which maintains plasmids at low copy number; rop
   7870..7919    +  misc_feature   bom (fragment): basis of mobility region from pBR322
   7920..9084    +  rep_origin     2μ ori: yeast 2μ plasmid origin of replication
   9085..18      -  misc_feature   MCS (fragment) (across the origin): pUC18/19 multiple cloning site
>Addgene plasmid #64805 | JW616 | depositor full sequence | sequence record 112050 | JW616 sequence 9087 bps
TGCATGCCTGCAGGTCGAGATCCGGGATCGAAGAAATGATGGTAAATGAAATAGGAAATCAAGGAGCATG
AAGGCAAAAGACAAATATAAGGGTCGAACGAAAAATAAAGTGAAAAGTGTTGATATGATGTATTTGGCTT
TGCGGCGCCGAAAAAACGAGTTTACGCAATTGCACAATCATGCTGACTCTGTGGCGGACCCGCGCTCTTG
CCGGCCCGGCGATAACGCTGGGCGTGAGGCTGTGCCCGGCGGAGTTTTTTGCGCCTGCATTTTCCAAGGT
TTACCCTGCGCTAAGGGGCGAGATTGGAGAAGCAATAAGAATGCCGGTTGGGGTTGCGATGATGACGACC
ACGACAACTGGTGTCATTATTTAAGTTGCCGAAAGAACCTGAGTGCATTTGCAACATGAGTATACTAGAA
GAATGAGCCAAGACTTGCGAGACGCGAGTTTGCCGGTGGTGCGAACAATAGAGCGACCATGACCTTGAAG
GTGAGACGCGCATAACCGCTAGAGTACTTTGAAGAGGAAACAGCAATAGGGTTGCTACCAGTATAAATAG
ACAGGTACATACAACACTGGAAATGGTTGTCTGTTTGAGTACGCTTTCAATTCATTTGGGTGTGCACTTT
ATTATGTTACAATATGGAAGGGAACTTTACACTTCTCCTATGCACATATATTAATTAAAGTCCAATGCTA
GTAGAGAAGGGGGGTAACACCCCTCCGCGCTCTTTTCCGATTTTTTTCTAAACCGTGGAATATTTCGGAT
ATCCTTTTGTTGTTTCCGGGTGTACAATATGGACTTCCTCTTTTCTGGCAACCAAACCCATACATCGGGA
TTCCTATAATACCTTCGTTGGTCTCCCTAACATGTAGGTGGCGGAGGGGAGATATACAATAGAACAGATA
CCAGACAAGACATAATGGGCTAAACAAGACTACACCAATTACACTGCCTCATTGATGGTGGTACATAACG
AACTAATACTGTAGCCCTAGACTTGATAGCCATCATCATATCGAAGTTTCACTACCCTTTTTCCATTTGC
CATCTATTGAAGTAATAATAGGCGCATGCAACTTCTTTTCTTTTTTTTTCTTTTCTCTCTCCCCCGTTGT
TGTCTCACCATATCCGCAATGACAAAAAAAATGATGGAAGACACTAAAGGAAAAAATTAACGACAAAGAC
AGCACCAACAGATGTCGTTGTTCCAGAGCTGATGAGGGGTATCTCGAAGCACACGAAACTTTTTCCTTCC
TTCATTCACGCACACTACTCTCTAATGAGCAACGGTATACGGCCTTCCTTCCAGTTACTTGAATTTGAAA
TAAAAAAAAGTTTGCTGTCTTGCTATCAAGTATAAATAGACCTGCAATTATTAATCTTTTGTTTCCTCGT
CATTGTTCTCGTTCCCTTTCTTCCTTGTTTCTTTTTCTGCACAATATTTCAAGCTATACCAAGCATACAA
TCAACTCCAAGCTTTGCAAAGATGGATAAAGCGGAATTAATTCCCGAGCCTCCAAAAAAGAAGAGAAAGG
TCGAATTGGGTACCGCCGCCAATTTTAATCAAAGTGGGAATATTGCTGATAGCTCATTGTCCTTCACTTT
CACTAACAGTAGCAACGGTCCGAACCTCATAACAACTCAAACAAATTCTCAAGCGCTTTCACAACCAATT
GCCTCCTCTAACGTTCATGATAACTTCATGAATAATGAAATCACGGCTAGTAAAATTGATGATGGTAATA
ATTCAAAACCACTGTCACCTGGTTGGACGGACCAAACTGCGTATAACGCGTTTGGAATCACTACAGGGAT
GTTTAATACCACTACAATGGATGATGTATATAACTATCTATTCGATGATGAAGATACCCCACCAAACCCA
AAAAAAGAGATCTTTAATACGACTCACTATAGGGCGAGCGCCGCCATGGAGTACCCATACGACGTACCAG
ATTACGCTCATATGGCCATGGAGGCCAGTGAATTC
[1125 nt withheld, positions 1996-3120]
TGAGTCGACTCGAGCTGCAGATGAATCGTAGATACTGAAAAACCCCGCAAGTTCACTTCAACTGTGCATC
GTGCACCATCTCAATTTCTTTCATTTATACATCGTTTTGCCTTCTTTTATGTAACTATACTCCTCTAAGT
TTCAATCTTGGCCATGTAACCTCTGATCTATAGAATTTTTTAAATGACTAGAATTAATGCCCATCTTTTT
TTTGGACCTAAATTCTTCATGAAAATATATTACGAGGGCTTATTCAGAAGCTTTGGACTTCTTCGCCAGA
GGTTTGGTCAAGTCTCCAATCAAGGTTGTCGGCTTGTCTACCTTGCCAGAAATTTACGAAAAGATGGAAA
AGGGTCAAATCGTTGGTAGATACGTTGTTGACACTTCTAAATAAGCGAATTTCTTATGATTTATGATTTT
TATTATTAAATAAGTTATAAAAAAAATAAGTGTATACAAATTTTAAAGTGACTCTTAGGTTTTAAAACGA
AAATTCTTATTCTTGAGTAACTCTTTCCTGTAGGTCAGGTTGCTTTCTCAGGTATAGCATGAGGTCGCTC
TTATTGACCACACCTCTACCGGCCGGTCGAAATTCCCCTACCCTATGAACATATTCCATTTTGTAATTTC
GTGTCGTTTCTATTATGAATTTCATTTATAAAGTTTATGTACAAATATCATAAAAAAAGAGAATCTTTTT
AAGCAAGGATTTTCTTAACTTCTTCGGCGACAGCATCACCGACTTCGGTGGTACTGTTGGAACCACCTAA
ATCACCAGTTCTGATACCTGCATCCAAAACCTTTTTAACTGCATCTTCAATGGCCTTACCTTCTTCAGGC
AAGTTCAATGACAATTTCAACATCATTGCAGCAGACAAGATAGTGGCGATAGGGTTGACCTTATTCTTTG
GCAAATCTGGAGCAGAACCGTGGCATGGTTCGTACAAACCAAATGCGGTGTTCTTGTCTGGCAAAGAGGC
CAAGGACGCAGATGGCAACAAACCCAAGGAACCTGGGATAACGGAGGCTTCATCGGAGATGATATCACCA
AACATGTTGCTGGTGATTATAATACCATTTAGGTGGGTTGGGTTCTTAACTAGGATCATGGCGGCAGAAT
CAATCAATTGATGTTGAACCTTCAATGTAGGAAATTCGTTCTTGATGGTTTCCTCCACAGTTTTTCTCCA
TAATCTTGAAGAGGCCAAAACATTAGCTTTATCCAAGGACCAAATAGGCAATGGTGGCTCATGTTGTAGG
GCCATGAAAGCGGCCATTCTTGTGATTCTTTGCACTTCTGGAACGGTGTATTGTTCACTATCCCAAGCGA
CACCATCACCATCGTCTTCCTTTCTCTTACCAAAGTAAATACCTCCCACTAATTCTCTGACAACAACGAA
GTCAGTACCTTTAGCAAATTGTGGCTTGATTGGAGATAAGTCTAAAAGAGAGTCGGATGCAAAGTTACAT
GGTCTTAAGTTGGCGTACAATTGAAGTTCTTTACGGATTTTTAGTAAACCTTGTTCAGGTCTAACACTAC
CTGTACCCCATTTAGGACCACCCACAGCACCTAACAAAACGGCATCAACCTTCTTGGAGGCTTCCAGCGC
CTCATCTGGAAGTGGGACACCTGTAGCGTCGATAGCAGCACCACCAATTAAATGATTTTCGAAATCGAAC
TTGACATTGGAACGAACATCAGAAATAGCTTTAAGAACCTTAATGGCTTCGGCTGTGATTTCTTGACCAA
CGTGGTCACCTGGCAAAACGACGATCTTCTTAGGGGCAGACATTAGAATGGTATATCCTTGAAATATATA
TATATATTGCTGAAATGTAAAAGGTAAGAAAAGTTAGAAAGTAAGACGATTGCTAACCACCTATTGGAAA
AAACAATAGGTCCTTAAATAATATTGTCAACTTCAAGTATTGTGATGCAAGCATTTAGTCATGAACGCTT
CTCTATTCTATATGAAAAGCCGGTTCCGGCGCTCTCACCTTTCCTTTTTCTCCCAATTTTTCAGTTGAAA
AAGGTATATGCGTCAGGCGACCTCTGAAATTAACAAAAAATTTCCAGTCATCGAATTTGATTCTGTGCGA
TAGCGCCCCTGTGTGTTCTCGTTATGTTGAGGAAAAAAATAATGGTTGCTAAGAGATTCGAACTCTTGCA
TCTTACGATACCTGAGTATTCCCACAGTTGGGGATCTCGACTCTAGCTAGAGGATCAATTCGTAATCATG
GTCATAGCTGTTTCCTGTGTGAAATTGTTATCCGCTCACAATTCCACACAACATACGAGCCGGAAGCATA
AAGTGTAAAGCCTGGGGTGCCTAATGAGTGAGCTAACTCACATTAATTGCGTTGCGCTCACTGCCCGCTT
TCCAGTCGGGAAACCTGTCGTGCCAGCTGATAACTTCGTATAATGTATGCTATACGAAGTTATTAGGTCT
GAAGAGGAGTTTACGTCCAGCCAAGCTAGCTTGGCTGCAGGTCGAGCGGCCGCGATCCGGAACCCTTAAT
ATAACTTCGTATAATGTATGCTATACGAAGTTATCAGCTGCATTAATGAATCGGCCAACGCGCGGGGAGA
GGCGGTTTGCGTATTGGGCGCTCTTCCGCTTCCTCGCTCACTGACTCGCTGCGCTCGGTCGTTCGGCTGC
GGCGAGCGGTATCAGCTCACTCAAAGGCGGTAATACGGTTATCCACAGAATCAGGGGATAACGCAGGAAA
GAACATGTGAGCAAAAGGCCAGCAAAAGGCCAGGAACCGTAAAAAGGCCGCGTTGCTGGCGTTTTTCCAT
AGGCTCCGCCCCCCTGACGAGCATCACAAAAATCGACGCTCAAGTCAGAGGTGGCGAAACCCGACAGGAC
TATAAAGATACCAGGCGTTTCCCCCTGGAAGCTCCCTCGTGCGCTCTCCTGTTCCGACCCTGCCGCTTAC
CGGATACCTGTCCGCCTTTCTCCCTTCGGGAAGCGTGGCGCTTTCTCATAGCTCACGCTGTAGGTATCTC
AGTTCGGTGTAGGTCGTTCGCTCCAAGCTGGGCTGTGTGCACGAACCCCCCGTTCAGCCCGACCGCTGCG
CCTTATCCGGTAACTATCGTCTTGAGTCCAACCCGGTAAGACACGACTTATCGCCACTGGCAGCAGCCAC
TGGTAACAGGATTAGCAGAGCGAGGTATGTAGGCGGTGCTACAGAGTTCTTGAAGTGGTGGCCTAACTAC
GGCTACACTAGAAGGACAGTATTTGGTATCTGCGCTCTGCTGAAGCCAGTTACCTTCGGAAAAAGAGTTG
GTAGCTCTTGATCCGGCAAACAAACCACCGCTGGTAGCGGTGGTTTTTTTGTTTGCAAGCAGCAGATTAC
GCGCAGAAAAAAAGGATCTCAAGAAGATCCTTTGATCTTTTCTACGGGGTCTGACGCTCAGTGGAACGAA
AACTCACGTTAAGGGATTTTGGTCATGAGATTATCAAAAAGGATCTTCACCTAGATCCTTTTAAATTAAA
AATGAAGTTTTAAATCAATCTAAAGTATATATGAGTAAACTTGGTCTGACAGTTACCAATGCTTAATCAG
TGAGGCACCTATCTCAGCGATCTGTCTATTTCGTTCATCCATAGTTGCCTGACTCCCCGTCGTGTAGATA
ACTACGATACGGGAGGGCTTACCATCTGGCCCCAGTGCTGCAATGATACCGCGAGACCCACGCTCACCGG
CTCCAGATTTATCAGCAATAAACCAGCCAGCCGGAAGGGCCGAGCGCAGAAGTGGTCCTGCAACTTTATC
CGCCTCCATCCAGTCTATTAATTGTTGCCGGGAAGCTAGAGTAAGTAGTTCGCCAGTTAATAGTTTGCGC
AACGTTGTTGCCATTGCTACAGGCATCGTGGTGTCACGCTCGTCGTTTGGTATGGCTTCATTCAGCTCCG
GTTCCCAACGATCAAGGCGAGTTACATGATCCCCCATGTTGTGCAAAAAAGCGGTTAGCTCCTTCGGTCC
TCCGATCGTTGTCAGAAGTAAGTTGGCCGCAGTGTTATCACTCATGGTTATGGCAGCACTGCATAATTCT
CTTACTGTCATGCCATCCGTAAGATGCTTTTCTGTGACTGGTGAGTACTCAACCAAGTCATTCTGAGAAT
AGTGTATGCGGCGACCGAGTTGCTCTTGCCCGGCGTCAATACGGGATAATACCGCGCCACATAGCAGAAC
TTTAAAAGTGCTCATCATTGGAAAACGTTCTTCGGGGCGAAAACTCTCAAGGATCTTACCGCTGTTGAGA
TCCAGTTCGATGTAACCCACTCGTGCACCCAACTGATCTTCAGCATCTTTTACTTTCACCAGCGTTTCTG
GGTGAGCAAAAACAGGAAGGCAAAATGCCGCAAAAAAGGGAATAAGGGCGACACGGAAATGTTGAATACT
CATACTCTTCCTTTTTCAATATTATTGAAGCATTTATCAGGGTTATTGTCTCATGAGCGGATACATATTT
GAATGTATTTAGAAAAATAAACAAATAGGGGTTCCGCGCACATTTCCCCGAAAAGTGCCACCTGACGTCT
AAGAAACCATTATTATCATGACATTAACCTATAAAAATAGGCGTATCACGAGGCCCTTTCGTCTCGCGCG
TTTCGGTGATGACGGTGAAAACCTCTGACACATGCAGCTCCCGGAGACGGTCACAGCTTGTCTGTAAGCG
GATGCCGGGAGCAGACAAGCCCGTCAGGGCGCGTCAGCGGGTGTTGGCGGGTGTCGGGGCTGGCTTAACT
ATGCGGCATCAGAGCAGATTGTACTGAGAGTGCACCATAACGCATTTAAGCATAAACACGCACTATGCCG
TTCTTCTCATGTATATATATATACAGGCAACACGCAGATATAGGTGCGACGTGAACAGTGAGCTGTATGT
GCGCAGCTCGCGTTGCATTTTCGGAAGCGCTCGTTTTCGGAAACGCTTTGAAGTTCCTATTCCGAAGTTC
CTATTCTCTAGCTAGAAAGTATAGGAACTTCAGAGCGCTTTTGAAAACCAAAAGCGCTCTGAAGACGCAC
TTTCAAAAAACCAAAAACGCACCGGACTGTAACGAGCTACTAAAATATTGCGAATACCGCTTCCACAAAC
ATTGCTCAAAAGTATCTCTTTGCTATATATCTCTGTGCTATATCCCTATATAACCTACCCATCCACCTTT
CGCTCCTTGAACTTGCATCTAAACTCGACCTCTACATTTTTTATGTTTATCTCTAGTATTACTCTTTAGA
CAAAAAAATTGTAGTAAGAACTATTCATAGAGTGAATCGAAAACAATACGAAAATGTAAACATTTCCTAT
ACGTAGTATATAGAGACAAAATAGAAGAAACCGTTCATAATTTTCTGACCAATGAAGAATCATCAACGCT
ATCACTTTCTGTTCACAAAGTATGCGCAATCCACATCGGTATAGAATATAATCGGGGATGCCTTTATCTT
GAAAAAATGCACCCGCAGCTTCGCTAGTAATCAGTAAACGCGGGAAGTGGAGTCAGGCTTTTTTTATGGA
AGAGAAAATAGACACCAAAGTAGCCTTCTTCTAACCTTAACGGACCTACAGTGCAAAAAGTTATCAAGAG
ACTGCATTATAGAGCGCACAAAGGAGAAAAAAAGTAATCTAAGATGCTTTGTTAGAAAAATAGCGCTCTC
GGGATGCATTTTTGTAGAACAAAAAAGAAGTATAGATTCTTTGTTGGTAAAATAGCGCTCTCGCGTTGCA
TTTCTGTTCTGTAAAAATGCAGCTCAGATTCTTTGTTTGAAAAATTAGCGCTCTCGCGTTGCATTTTTGT
TTTACAAAAATGAAGCACAGATTCTTCGTTGGTAAAATAGCGCTTTCGCGTTGCATTTCTGTTCTGTAAA
AATGCAGCTCAGATTCTTTGTTTGAAAAATTAGCGCTCTCGCGTTGCATTTTTGTTCTACAAAATGAAGC
ACAGATGCTTCGTTGCT
