>Addgene plasmid #64805 | JW616 | addgene partial sequence | sequence record 122789 | pWBC 5'-CACAATATTTCAAGCTATACC-3'
ATCAACTCCAAGCTTTGCAAAGATGGATAAAGCGGAATTAATTCCCGAGCCTCCAAAAAAGAAGAGAAAG
GTCGAATTGGGTACCGCCGCCAATTTTAATCAAAGTGGGAATATTGCTGATAGCTCATTGTCCTTCACTT
TCACTAACAGTAGCAACGGTCCGAACCTCATAACAACTCAAACAAATTCTCAAGCGCTTTCACAACCAAT
TGCCTCCTCTAACGTTCATGATAACTTCATGAATAATGAAATCACGGCTAGTAAAATTGATGATGGTAAT
AATTCAAAACCACTGTCACCTGGTTGGACGGACCAAACTGCGTATAACGCGTTTGGAATCACTACAGGGA
TGTTTAATACCACTACAATGGATGATGTATATAACTATCTATTCGATGATGAAGATACCCCACCAAACCC
AAAAAAAGAGATCTTTAATACGACTCACTATAGGGCGAGCGCCGCCATGGAGTACCCATACGACGTACCA
GATTACGCTCATATGGCCATGGAGGCCAGTGAATTC
[541 nt withheld, positions 527-1067]
