>Addgene plasmid #64805 | JW616 | addgene partial sequence | sequence record 122790 | pJG4_5_rev 5'-GGAGACTTGACCAAACCTCTGGCG-3'
AAGCTTCTGAATAAGCCCTCGTAATATATTTTCATGAAGAATTTAGGTCCAAAAAAAAGATGGGCATTAA
TTCTAGTCATTTAAAAAATTCTATAGATCAGAGGTTACATGGCCAAGATTGAAACTTAGAGGAGTATAGT
TACATAAAAGAAGGCAAAACGATGTATAAATGAAAGAAATTGAGATGGTGCACGATGCACAGTTGAAGTG
AACTTGCGGGGTTTTTCAGTATCTACGATTCATCTGCAGCTCGAGTCGACTCA
[754 nt withheld, positions 264-1017]
